Addgene plasmid #187621: pDae069 (eMutaT7[PmCDA1] with optimized RBS)
Purpose: Expresses eMutaT7[PmCDA1] and UGI for mutagenizing genes downstream from a T7 promoter in e.coli
Depositing lab: Seokhee Kim. Depositing organization: Seoul National University. Publication: A dual gene-specific mutator system installs all transition mutations at similar frequencies in vivo. Seo D, Koh B, Eom GE, Kim HW, Kim S. Nucleic Acids Res. 2023 Apr 18:gkad266. doi: 10.1093/nar/gkad266. PubMed 37070179.
Backbone
  Vector backbone: pBAD33
  Backbone size w/o insert (bp): 5340
  Total vector size (bp): 8981
  Vector type: Bacterial Expression
Growth in bacteria
  Bacterial resistance: Chloramphenicol, 25 μg/mL
  Growth temperature: 37°C
  Growth strain: DH5alpha
  Copy number: Low Copy
Gene/Insert
  Gene/Insert name: PmCDA1-T7RNAP (alt name: eMutaT7[PmCDA1])
  Species: Synthetic
  Insert size (bp): 3641
  Cloning method: Unknown
  Sequencing primers: 5′ pBAD-F (5'-ATGCCATAGCATTTTTATCC-3'); 3′ pBAD-R (5'-GATTTAATCTGTATCAGG-3')
Terms and licenses: Academic/Nonprofit Terms; Industry Terms: Not Available to Industry
Depositor comments: Please visit https://www.biorxiv.org/content/10.1101/2022.06.09.495438v2 for bioRxiv preprint.
How to cite: pDae069 (eMutaT7[PmCDA1] with optimized RBS) was a gift from Seokhee Kim (Addgene plasmid # 187621 ; http://n2t.net/addgene:187621 ; RRID:Addgene_187621)
