[The description below was written by a language model from this plasmid's Addgene catalogue record and pLannotate feature annotations shown in this document.]
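Description:
pDae069 is a bacterial expression plasmid built on the pBAD33 backbone for arabinose-inducible production of a gene-specific mutator in E. coli. It replicates from the p15A origin, which the record lists as low copy and which is compatible with ColE1-type plasmids, so it can coexist with a second plasmid in the same cell. Selection is by chloramphenicol through the cat gene and its own promoter. The annotation also picks up backbone remnants: partial β-lactamase, tetracycline-resistance, IS1, ColE1-like and RSF origin fragments, plus an M13 phage origin. The resistance fragments are incomplete and should not be taken as functional markers. The sequenced record is about 9 kb, in close agreement with the catalogue size.

The payload sits downstream of the araBAD promoter, with the divergently transcribed araC regulator providing arabinose control. It encodes eMutaT7[PmCDA1], a synthetic fusion of the cytidine deaminase PmCDA1 to T7 RNA polymerase. The feature table does not annotate the deaminase itself, but an unannotated stretch between the promoter and the polymerase presumably holds it. A short match to a base-editor sequence lies immediately before the T7 RNA polymerase coding region and most likely represents a shared linker. A separate uracil-DNA glycosylase inhibitor (UGI) reading frame follows, and the unit ends at the rrnB T1 and T2 terminators. The name indicates an optimized ribosome binding site, though its position is not annotated.

In use, the polymerase carries the deaminase along any gene placed downstream of a T7 promoter, deaminating cytosines there. UGI blocks host uracil excision, so the lesions become fixed as transition mutations. This supports targeted in vivo mutagenesis and continuous directed evolution, and the associated publication describes it as part of a dual mutator system.
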