Features (pLannotate 1.2.2; 20 found; start..end, strand, type, name):
     96..974     -  CDS            araC: L-arabinose regulatory protein; araC
   1001..1285    +  promoter       araBAD promoter: araBAD; promoter of the L-arabinose operon of E. coli; the araC regulatory gene is transcribed in the opposite direction (Guzman et al., 1995)
   1972..2013    +  CDS            ABE(7.10) (fragment): adenine base editor comprising wild-type E. coli TadA fused to the evolved TadA*(7.10) mutant (Gaudelli et al., 2017)
   2014..4659    +  CDS            RPOL_BPT7: Experimental evidence at protein level: Swiss-Prot protein existence level 1. Highly processive DNA-dependent RNA polymerase that catalyzes the transcription of class II and class III viral genes. Recognizes a specific promoter sequence and enters first into an 'abortive phase' where very short transcripts are synthesized and released before proceeding to the processive transcription of long RNA chains. Unwinds the double-stranded DNA to expose the coding strand for templating. Participates in the initiation of viral DNA replication presumably by making primers accessible to the DNA polymerase
   4731..4982    +  CDS            UGI: UNGI_BPPB2 - Experimental evidence at protein level: Swiss-Prot protein existence level 1. This protein binds specifically and reversibly to the host uracil-DNA glycosylase, preventing removal of uracil residues from PBS2 DNA by the host uracil-excision repair system. From Bacillus phage PBS2 (Bacteriophage PBS2).
   5075..5190    +  ncRNA          5S rRNA: Accession: RF00001 - 5S ribosomal RNA
   5194..5280    +  terminator     rrnB T1 terminator: Escherichia coli rrnB; transcription terminator T1 from the E. coli rrnB gene
   5372..5399    +  terminator     rrnB T2 terminator: transcription terminator T2 from the E. coli rrnB gene
   5418..5509    +  promoter       AmpR promoter: bla
   5510..5629    +  CDS            AmpR (fragment): β-lactamase; bla; confers resistance to ampicillin, carbenicillin, and related antibiotics
   5630..5924    +  CDS            bla(M) (fragment): β-lactamase lacking the signal sequence; bla(M); allows cytosolic expression of β-lactamase
   5967..6347    +  rep_origin     M13 ori (sequence partly withheld): M13 bacteriophage origin of replication; arrow indicates direction of (+) strand synthesis
   6533..6766    +  rep_origin     ori (fragment): high-copy-number ColE1/pMB1/pBR322/pUC origin of replication
   6978..7637    -  CDS            CmR: chloramphenicol acetyltransferase; cat; confers resistance to chloramphenicol
   7638..7740    -  promoter       cat promoter: promoter of the E. coli cat gene encoding chloramphenicol acetyltransferase
   7861..8004    +  mobile_element IS1 (fragment): prokaryotic transposable element IS1
   8123..8178    -  rep_origin     RSF ori (fragment): Plasmids containing the RSF 1030 origin of replication can be propagated in E. coli cells that contain additional plasmids with compatible origins.
   8266..8811    -  rep_origin     p15A ori: Plasmids containing the medium-copy-number p15A origin of replication can be propagated in E. coli cells that contain a second plasmid with the ColE1 origin.
   8848..8968    -  CDS            TcR (fragment): tetracycline efflux protein; tet; confers resistance to tetracycline
   8978..6       +  promoter       tet promoter (fragment) (across the origin): E. coli promoter for tetracycline efflux protein gene
>Addgene plasmid #187621 | pDae069 (eMutaT7[PmCDA1] with optimized RBS) | addgene full sequence | sequence record 368431 | Addgene NGS Result
ATCGATGCATAATGTGCCTGTCAAATGGACGAAGCAGGGATTCTGCAAACCCTATGCTACTCCGTCAAGC
CGTCAATTGTCTGATTCGTTACCAATTATGACAACTTGACGGCTACATCATTCACTTTTTCTTCACAACC
GGCACGGAACTCGCTCGGGCTGGCCCCGGTGCATTTTTTAAATACCCGCGAGAAATAGAGTTGATCGTCA
AAACCAACATTGCGACCGACGGTGGCGATAGGCATCCGGGTGGTGCTCAAAAGCAGCTTCGCCTGGCTGA
TACGTTGGTCCTCGCGCCAGCTTAAGACGCTAATCCCTAACTGCTGGCGGAAAAGATGTGACAGACGCGA
CGGCGACAAGCAAACATGCTGTGCGACGCTGGCGATATCAAAATTGCTGTCTGCCAGGTGATCGCTGATG
TACTGACAAGCCTCGCGTACCCGATTATCCATCGGTGGATGGAGCGACTCGTTAATCGCTTCCATGCGCC
GCAGTAACAATTGCTCAAGCAGATTTATCGCCAGCAGCTCCGAATAGCGCCCTTCCCCTTGCCCGGCGTT
AATGATTTGCCCAAACAGGTCGCTGAAATGCGGCTGGTGCGCTTCATCCGGGCGAAAGAACCCCGTATTG
GCAAATATTGACGGCCAGTTAAGCCATTCATGCCAGTAGGCGCGCGGACGAAAGTAAACCCACTGGTGAT
ACCATTCGCGAGCCTCCGGATGACGACCGTAGTGATGAATCTCTCCTGGCGGGAACAGCAAAATATCACC
CGGTCGGCAAACAAATTCTCGTCCCTGATTTTTCACCACCCCCTGACCGCGAATGGTGAGATTGAGAATA
TAACCTTTCATTCCCAGCGGTCGGTCGATAAAAAAATCGAGATAACCGTTGGCCTCAATCGGCGTTAAAC
CCGCCACCAGATGGGCATTAAACGAGTATCCCGGCAGCAGGGGATCATTTTGCGCTTCAGCCATACTTTT
CATACTCCCGCCATTCAGAGAAGAAACCAATTGTCCATATTGCATCAGACATTGCCGTCACTGCGTCTTT
TACTGGCTCTTCTCGCTAACCAAACCGGTAACCCCGCTTATTAAAAGCATTCTGTAACAAAGCGGGACCA
AAGCCATGACAAAAACGCGTAACAAAAGTGTCTATAATCACGGCAGAAAAGTCCACATTGATTATTTGCA
CGGCGTCACACTTTGCTATGCCATAGCATTTTTATCCATAAGATTAGCGGATCCTACCTGACGCTTTTTA
TCGCAACTCTCTACTGTTTCTCCATACCCGTTTTTTTGGGCTAGCGAATTCGAGCTCAGGAGGAATTCAC
CATGGCATTATCATATGATGACAGACGCCGAGTACGTGCGCATTCATGAGAAACTGGATATTTACACCTT
CAAGAAGCAGTTCTTCAACAACAAGAAATCTGTGTCACACCGCTGCTACGTGCTGTTTGAGTTGAAGCGA
AGGGGCGAAAGAAGGGCTTGCTTTTGGGGCTATGCCGTCAACAAGCCCCAAAGTGGCACCGAGAGAGGAA
TACACGCTGAGATATTCAGTATCCGAAAGGTGGAAGAGTATCTTCGGGATAATCCTGGGCAGTTTACGAT
CAACTGGTATTCCAGCTGGAGTCCTTGCGCTGATTGTGCCGAGAAAATTCTGGAATGGTATAATCAGGAA
CTTCGGGGAAACGGGCACACATTGAAAATCTGGGCCTGCAAGCTGTACTACGAGAAGAATGCCCGGAACC
AGATAGGACTCTGGAATCTGAGGGACAATGGTGTAGGCCTGAACGTGATGGTTTCCGAGCACTATCAGTG
TTGTCGGAAGATTTTCATCCAAAGCTCTCATAACCAGCTCAATGAAAACCGCTGGTTGGAGAAAACACTG
AAACGTGCGGAGAAGTGGAGATCCGAGCTGAGCATCATGATCCAGGTCAAGATTCTGCATACCACTAAGT
CTCCAGCCGTTAGCGAGACTCCCGGGACCTCAGAGTCCGCCACACCCGAAAGTAACACGATTAACATCGC
TAAGAACGACTTCTCTGACATCGAACTGGCTGCTATCCCGTTCAACACTCTGGCTGACCATTACGGTGAG
CGTTTAGCTCGCGAACAGTTGGCCCTTGAGCATGAGTCTTACGAGATGGGTGAAGCACGCTTCCGCAAGA
TGTTTGAGCGTCAACTTAAAGCTGGTGAGGTTGCGGATAACGCTGCCGCCAAGCCTCTCATCACTACCCT
ACTCCCTAAGATGATTGCACGCATCAACGACTGGTTTGAGGAAGTGAAAGCTAAGCGCGGCAAGCGCCCG
ACAGCCTTCCAGTTCCTGCAAGAAATCAAGCCGGAAGCCGTAGCGTACATCACCATTAAGACCACTCTGG
CTTGCCTAACCAGTGCTGACAATACAACCGTTCAGGCTGTAGCAAGCGCAATCGGTCGGGCCATTGAGGA
CGAGGCTCGCTTCGGTCGTATCCGTGACCTTGAAGCTAAGCACTTCAAGAAAAACGTTGAGGAACAACTC
AACAAGCGCGTAGGGCACGTCTACAAGAAAGCATTTATGCAAGTTGTCGAGGCTGACATGCTCTCTAAGG
GTCTACTCGGTGGCGAGGCGTGGTCTTCGTGGCATAAGGAAGACTCTATTCATGTAGGAGTACGCTGCAT
CGAGATGCTCATTGAGTCAACCGGAATGGTTAGCTTACACCGCCAAAATGCTGGCGTAGTAGGTCAAGAC
TCTGAGACTATCGAACTCGCACCTGAATACGCTGAGGCTATCGCAACCCGTGCAGGTGCGCTGGCTGGCA
TCTCTCCGATGTTCCAACCTTGCGTAGTTCCTCCTAAGCCGTGGACTGGCATTACTGGTGGTGGCTATTG
GGCTAACGGTCGTCGTCCTCTGGCGCTGGTGCGTACTCACAGTAAGAAAGCACTGATGCGCTACGAAGAC
GTTTACATGCCTGAGGTGTACAAAGCGATTAACATTGCGCAAAACACCGCATGGAAAATCAACAAGAAAG
TCCTAGCGGTCGCCAACGTAATCACCAAGTGGAAGCATTGTCCGGTCGAGGACATCCCTGCGATTGAGCG
TGAAGAACTCCCGATGAAACCGGAAGACATCGACATGAATCCTGAGGCTCTCACCGCGTGGAAACGTGCT
GCCGCTGCTGTGTACCGCAAGGACAAGGCTCGCAAGTCTCGCCGTATCAGCCTTGAGTTCATGCTTGAGC
AAGCCAATAAGTTTGCTAACCATAAGGCCATCTGGTTCCCTTACAACATGGACTGGCGCGGTCGTGTTTA
CGCTGTGTCAATGTTCAACCCGCAAGGTAACGATATGACCAAAGGACTGCTTACGCTGGCGAAAGGTAAA
CCAATCGGTAAGGAAGGTTACTACTGGCTGAAAATCCACGGTGCAAACTGTGCGGGTGTCGATAAGGTTC
CGTTCCCTGAGCGCATCAAGTTCATTGAGGAAAACCACGAGAACATCATGGCTTGCGCTAAGTCTCCACT
GGAGAACACTTGGTGGGCTGAGCAAGATTCTCCGTTCTGCTTCCTTGCGTTCTGCTTTGAGTACGCTGGG
GTACAGCACCACGGCCTGAGCTATAACTGCTCCCTTCCGCTGGCGTTTGACGGGTCTTGCTCTGGCATCC
AGCACTTCTCCGCGATGCTCCGAGATGAGGTAGGTGGTCGCGCGGTTAACTTGCTTCCTAGTGAAACCGT
TCAGGACATCTACGGGATTGTTGCTAAGAAAGTCAACGAGATTCTACAAGCAGACGCAATCAATGGGACC
GATAACGAAGTAGTTACCGTGACCGATGAGAACACTGGTGAAATCTCTGAGAAAGTCAAGCTGGGCACTA
AGGCACTGGCTGGTCAATGGCTGGCTTACGGTGTTACTCGCAGTGTGACTAAGCGTTCAGTCATGACGCT
GGCTTACGGGTCCAAAGAGTTCGGCTTCCGTCAACAAGTGCTGGAAGATACCATTCAGCCAGCTATTGAT
TCCGGCAAGGGTCTGATGTTCACTCAGCCGAATCAGGCTGCTGGATACATGGCTAAGCTGATTTGGGAAT
CTGTGAGCGTGACGGTGGTAGCTGCGGTTGAAGCAATGAACTGGCTTAAGTCTGCTGCTAAGCTGCTGGC
TGCTGAGGTCAAAGATAAGAAGACTGGAGAGATTCTTCGCAAGCGTTGCGCTGTGCATTGGGTAACTCCT
GATGGTTTCCCTGTGTGGCAGGAATACAAGAAGCCTATTCAGACGCGCTTGAACCTGATGTTCCTCGGTC
AGTTCCGCTTACAGCCTACCATTAACACCAACAAAGATAGCGAGATTGATGCACACAAACAGGAGTCTGG
TATCGCTCCTAACTTTGTACACAGCCAAGACGGTAGCCACCTTCGTAAGACTGTAGTGTGGGCACACGAG
AAGTACGGAATCGAATCTTTTGCACTGATTCACGACTCCTTCGGTACCATTCCGGCTGACGCTGCGAACC
TGTTCAAAGCAGTGCGCGAAACTATGGTTGACACCTATGAGTCTTGTGATGTACTGGCTGATTTCTACGA
CCAGTTCGCTGACCAGTTGCACGAGTCTCAATTGGACAAAATGCCAGCACTTCCGGCTAAAGGTAACTTG
AACCTCCGTGACATCTTAGAGTCGGACTTCGCGTTCGCGTAACTGCAGCCCGGGGATCCTAACAGAGCGC
GCTCTGTTTGAGTACTAGCAATAAATAAGGAGGATTTTTTATGACCAACCTTTCCGACATCATAGAGAAG
GAAACAGGCAAACAGTTGGTCATCCAAGAGTCGATACTCATGCTTCCTGAAGAAGTTGAGGAGGTCATTG
GGAATAAGCCGGAAAGTGACATTCTCGTACACACTGCGTATGATGAGAGCACCGATGAGAACGTGATGCT
GCTCACGTCAGATGCCCCAGAGTACAAACCCTGGGCTCTGGTGATTCAGGACTCTAATGGAGAGAACAAG
ATCAAGATGCTGTAAAAGCTTGGCTGTTTTGGCGGATGAGAGAAGATTTTCAGCCTGATACAGATTAAAT
CAGAACGCAGAAGCGGTCTGATAAAACAGAATTTGCCTGGCGGCAGTAGCGCGGTGGTCCCACCTGACCC
CATGCCGAACTCAGAAGTGAAACGCCGTAGCGCCGATGGTAGTGTGGGGTCTCCCCATGCGAGAGTAGGG
AACTGCCAGGCATCAAATAAAACGAAAGGCTCAGTCGAAAGACTGGGCCTTTCGTTTTATCTGTTGTTTG
TCGGTGAACGCTCTCCTGAGTAGGACAAATCCGCCGGGAGCGGATTTGAACGTTGCGAAGCAACGGCCCG
GAGGGTGGCGGGCAGGACGCCCGCCATAAACTGCCAGGCATCAAATTAAGCAGAAGGCCATCCTGACGGA
TGGCCTTTTTGCGTTTCTACAAACTCTTTTGTTTATTTTTCTAAATACATTCAAATATGTATCCGCTCAT
GAGACAATAACCCTGATAAATGCTTCAATAATATTGAAAAAGGAAGAGTATGAGTATTCAACATTTCCGT
GTCGCCCTTATTCCCTTTTTTGCGGCATTTTGCCTTCCTGTTTTTGCTCACCCAGAAACGCTGGTGAAAG
TAAAAGATGCTGAAGATCAGTTGGGTGCAGCAAACTATTAACTGGCGAACTACTTACTCTAGCTTCCCGG
CAACAATTAATAGACTGGATGGAGGCGGATAAAGTTGCAGGACCACTTCTGCGCTCGGCCCTTCCGGCTG
GCTGGTTTATTGCTGATAAATCTGGAGCCGGTGAGCGTGGGTCTCGCGGTATCATTGCAGCACTGGGGCC
AGATGGTAAGCCCTCCCGTATCGTAGTTATCTACACGACGGGGAGTCAGGCAACTATGGATGAACGAAAT
AGACAGATCGCTGAGATAGGTGCCTCACTGATTAAGCATTGGTAACTGTCAGACCAAGTTTACTCATATA
TACTTTAGATTGATT
[125 nt withheld, positions 5966-6090]
C
[141 nt withheld, positions 6092-6232]
CCTTTGACGTTGGAGTCCACGTTCTTT
[37 nt withheld, positions 6260-6296]
ACCCTATCTCGGGCTATTCTTTTGATTTATAAGGGATTTTGCCGATTTCGGCCTATTGGTTAAAAAATGA
GCTGATTTAACAAAAATTTAACGCGAATTTTAACAAAATATTAACGTTTACAATTTAAAAGGATCTAGGT
GAAGATCCTTTTTGATAATCTCATGACCAAAATCCCTTAACGTGAGTTTTCGTTCCACTGAGCGTCAGAC
CCCGTAGAAAAGATCAAAGGATCTTCTTGAGATCCTTTTTTTCTGCGCGTAATCTGCTGCTTGCAAACAA
AAAAACCACCGCTACCAGCGGTGGTTTGTTTGCCGGATCAAGAGCTACCAACTCTTTTTCCGAAGGTAAC
TGGCTTCAGCAGAGCGCAGATACCAAATACTGTCCTTCTAGTGTAGCCGTAGTTAGGCCACCACTTCAAG
AACTCTGTAGCACCGCCTACATACCTCGCTCTGCTAATCCTGTTACCAGTCAGGCATTTGAGAAGCACAC
GGTCACACTGCTTCCGGTAGTCAATAAACCGGTAAACCAGCAATAGACATAAGCGGCTATTTAACGACCC
TGCCCTGAACCGACGACCGGGTCGAATTTGCTTTCGAATTTCTGCCATTCATCCGCTTATTATCACTTAT
TCAGGCGTAGCAACCAGGCGTTTAAGGGCACCAATAACTGCCTTAAAAAAATTACGCCCCGCCCTGCCAC
TCATCGCAGTACTGTTGTAATTCATTAAGCATTCTGCCGACATGGAAGCCATCACAAACGGCATGATGAA
CCTGAATCGCCAGCGGCATCAGCACCTTGTCGCCTTGCGTATAATATTTGCCCATGGTGAAAACGGGGGC
GAAGAAGTTGTCCATATTGGCCACGTTTAAATCAAAACTGGTGAAACTCACCCAGGGATTGGCTGAGACG
AAAAACATATTCTCAATAAACCCTTTAGGGAAATAGGCCAGGTTTTCACCGTAACACGCCACATCTTGCG
AATATATGTGTAGAAACTGCCGGAAATCGTCGTGGTATTCACTCCAGAGCGATGAAAACGTTTCAGTTTG
CTCATGGAAAACGGTGTAACAAGGGTGAACACTATCCCATATCACCAGCTCACCGTCTTTCATTGCCATA
CGGAATTCCGGATGAGCATTCATCAGGCGGGCAAGAATGTGAATAAAGGCCGGATAAAACTTGTGCTTAT
TTTTCTTTACGGTCTTTAAAAAGGCCGTAATATCCAGCTGAACGGTCTGGTTATAGGTACATTGAGCAAC
TGACTGAAATGCCTCAAAATGTTCTTTACGATGCCATTGGGATATATCAACGGTGGTATATCCAGTGATT
TTTTTCTCCATTTTAGCTTCCTTAGCTCCTGAAAATCTCGATAACTCAAAAAATACGCCCGGTAGTGATC
TTATTTCATTATGGTGAAAGTTGGAACCTCTTACGTGCCGATCAACGTCTCATTTTCGCCAAAAGTTGGC
CCAGGGCTTCCCGGTATCAACAGGGACACCAGGATTTATTTATTCTGCGAAGTGATCTTCCGTCACAGGT
ATTTATTCGGCGCAAAGTGCGTCGGGTGATGCTGCCAACTTACTGATTTAGTGTATGATGGTGTTTTTGA
GGTGCTCCAGTGGCTTCTGTTTCTATCAGCTGTCCCTCCTGTTCAGCTACTGACGGGGTGGTGCGTAACG
GCAAAAGCACCGCCGGACATCAGCGCTAGCGGAGTGTATACTGGCTTACTATGTTGGCACTGATGAGGGT
GTCAGTGAAGTGCTTCATGTGGCAGGAGAAAAAAGGCTGCACCGGTGCGTCAGCAGAATATGTGATACAG
GATATATTCCGCTTCCTCGCTCACTGACTCGCTACGCTCGGTCGTTCGACTGCGGCGAGCGGAAATGGCT
TACGAACGGGGCGGAGATTTCCTGGAAGATGCCAGGAAGATACTTAACAGGGAAGTGAGAGGGCCGCGGC
AAAGCCGTTTTTCCATAGGCTCCGCCCCCCTGACAAGCATCACGAAATCTGACGCTCAAATCAGTGGTGG
CGAAACCCGACAGGACTATAAAGATACCAGGCGTTTCCCCCTGGCGGCTCCCTCGTGCGCTCTCCTGTTC
CTGCCTTTCGGTTTACCGGTGTCATTCCGCTGTTATGGCCGCGTTTGTCTCATTCCACGCCTGACACTCA
GTTCCGGGTAGGCAGTTCGCTCCAAGCTGGACTGTATGCACGAACCCCCCGTTCAGTCCGACCGCTGCGC
CTTATCCGGTAACTATCGTCTTGAGTCCAACCCGGAAAGACATGCAAAAGCACCACTGGCAGCAGCCACT
GGTAATTGATTTAGAGGAGTTAGTCTTGAAGTCATGCGCCGGTTAAGGCTAAACTGAAAGGACAAGTTTT
GGTGACTGCGCTCCTCCAAGCCAGTTACCTCGGTTCAAAGAGTTGGTAGCTCAGAGAACCTTCGAAAAAC
CGCCCTGCAAGGCGGTTTTTTCGTTTTCAGAGCAAGAGATTACGCGCAGACCAAAACGATCTCAAGAAGA
TCATCTTATTAATCAGATAAAATATTTCTAGGCTCATGAGCCCGAAGTGGCGAGCCCGATCTTCCCCATC
GGTGATGTCGGCGATATAGGCGCCAGCAACCGCACCTGTGGCGCCGGTGATGCCGGCCACGATGCGTCCG
GCGTAGAGGATCTGCTCATGTTTGACAGCTTATC
